>Addgene plasmid #227284 | pX330-PCNT | addgene full sequence | sequence record 452211 | Addgene NGS Result
GAGGGCCTATTTCCCATGATTCCTTCATATTTGCATATACGATACAAGGCTGTTAGAGAGATAATTGGAA
TTAATTTGACTGTAAACACAAAGATATTAGTACAAAATACGTGACGTAGAAAGTAATAATTTCTTGGGTA
GTTTGCAGTTTTAAAATTATGTTTTAAAATGGACTATCATATGCTTACCGTAACTTGAAAGTATTTCGAT
TTCTTGGCTTTATATATCTTGTGGAAAGGACGAAACACCGTGGAAGTTGAGCAAGAGCAGGTTTTAGAGC
TAGAAATAGCAAGTTAAAATAAGGCTAGTCCGTTATCAACTTGAAAAAGTGGCACCGAGTCGGTGCTTTT
TTGTTTTAGAGCTAGAAATAGCAAGTTAAAATAAGGCTAGTCCGTTTTTAGCGCGTGCGCCAATTCTGCA
GACAAATGGCTCTAGAGGTACCCGTTACATAACTTACGGTAAATGGCCCGCCTGGCTGACCGCCCAACGA
CCCCCGCCCATTGACGTCAATAGTAACGCCAATAGGGACTTTCCATTGACGTCAATGGGTGGAGTATTTA
CGGTAAACTGCCCACTTGGCAGTACATCAAGTGTATCATATGCCAAGTACGCCCCCTATTGACGTCAATG
ACGGTAAATGGCCCGCCTGGCATTGTGCCCAGTACATGACCTTATGGGACTTTCCTACTTGGCAGTACAT
CTACGTATTAGTCATCGCTATTACCATGGTCGAGGTGAGCCCCACGTTCTGCTTCACTCTCCCCATCTCC
CCCCCCTCCCCACCCCCAATTTTGTATTTATTTATTTTTTAATTATTTTGTGCAGCGATGGGGGCGGGGG
GGGGGGGGGGCGGCGCCAGGGGGGGGGGGGGGGGGGGGGGGGGGGGGGGGGGGGGCGGGGGGGGGGGGGG
GGGGGCGGGGGGGGGGGCGGGGCGAGGCGGAGAGGTGCGGCGGCAGCCAATCAGAGCGGCGCGCTCCGAA
AGTTTCCTTTTATGGCGAGGCGGCGGCGGCGGCGGCCCTATAAAAAGCGAAGCGCGCGGCGGGCGGGAGT
CGCTGCGCGCTGCCTTCGCCCCGTGCCCCGCTCCGCCGCCGCCTCGCGCCGCCCGCCCCGGCTCTGACTG
ACCGCGTTACTCCCACAGGTGAGCGGGCGGGACGGCCCTTCTCCTCCGGGCTGTAATTAGCTGAGCAAGA
GGTAAGGGTTTAAGGGATGGTTGGTTGGTGGGGTATTAATGTTTAATTACCTGGAGCACCTGCCTGAAAT
CACTTTTTTTCAGGTTGGACCGGTGCCACCATGGACTATAAGGACCACGACGGAGACTACAAGGATCATG
ATATTGATTACAAAGACGATGACGATAAGATGGCCCCAAAGAAGAAGCGGAAGGTCGGTATCCACGGAGT
CCCAGCAGCCGACAAGAAGTACAGCATCGGCCTGGACATCGGCACCAACTCTGTGGGCTGGGCCGTGATC
ACCGACGAGTACAAGGTGCCCAGCAAGAAATTCAAGGTGCTGGGCAACACCGACCGGCACAGCATCAAGA
AGAACCTGATCGGAGCCCTGCTGTTCGACAGCGGCGAAACAGCCGAGGCCACCCGGCTGAAGAGAACCGC
CAGAAGAAGATACACCAGACGGAAGAACCGGATCTGCTATCTGCAAGAGATCTTCAGCAACGAGATGGCC
AAGGTGGACGACAGCTTCTTCCACAGACTGGAAGAGTCCTTCCTGGTGGAAGAGGATAAGAAGCACGAGC
GGCACCCCATCTTCGGCAACATCGTGGACGAGGTGGCCTACCACGAGAAGTACCCCACCATCTACCACCT
GAGAAAGAAACTGGTGGACAGCACCGACAAGGCCGACCTGCGGCTGATCTATCTGGCCCTGGCCCACATG
ATCAAGTTCCGGGGCCACTTCCTGATCGAGGGCGACCTGAACCCCGACAACAGCGACGTGGACAAGCTGT
TCATCCAGCTGGTGCAGACCTACAACCAGCTGTTCGAGGAAAACCCCATCAACGCCAGCGGCGTGGACGC
CAAGGCCATCCTGTCTGCCAGACTGAGCAAGAGCAGACGGCTGGAAAATCTGATCGCCCAGCTGCCCGGC
GAGAAGAAGAATGGCCTGTTCGGAAACCTGATTGCCCTGAGCCTGGGCCTGACCCCCAACTTCAAGAGCA
ACTTCGACCTGGCCGAGGATGCCAAACTGCAGCTGAGCAAGGACACCTACGACGACGACCTGGACAACCT
GCTGGCCCAGATCGGCGACCAGTACGCCGACCTGTTTCTGGCCGCCAAGAACCTGTCCGACGCCATCCTG
CTGAGCGACATCCTGAGAGTGAACACCGAGATCACCAAGGCCCCCCTGAGCGCCTCTATGATCAAGAGAT
ACGACGAGCACCACCAGGACCTGACCCTGCTGAAAGCTCTCGTGCGGCAGCAGCTGCCTGAGAAGTACAA
AGAGATTTTCTTCGACCAGAGCAAGAACGGCTACGCCGGCTACATTGACGGCGGAGCCAGCCAGGAAGAG
TTCTACAAGTTCATCAAGCCCATCCTGGAAAAGATGGACGGCACCGAGGAACTGCTCGTGAAGCTGAACA
GAGAGGACCTGCTGCGGAAGCAGCGGACCTTCGACAACGGCAGCATCCCCCACCAGATCCACCTGGGAGA
GCTGCACGCCATTCTGCGGCGGCAGGAAGATTTTTACCCATTCCTGAAGGACAACCGGGAAAAGATCGAG
AAGATCCTGACCTTCCGCATCCCCTACTACGTGGGCCCTCTGGCCAGGGGAAACAGCAGATTCGCCTGGA
TGACCAGAAAGAGCGAGGAAACCATCACCCCCTGGAACTTCGAGGAAGTGGTGGACAAGGGCGCTTCCGC
CCAGAGCTTCATCGAGCGGATGACCAACTTCGATAAGAACCTGCCCAACGAGAAGGTGCTGCCCAAGCAC
AGCCTGCTGTACGAGTACTTCACCGTGTATAACGAGCTGACCAAAGTGAAATACGTGACCGAGGGAATGA
GAAAGCCCGCCTTCCTGAGCGGCGAGCAGAAAAAGGCCATCGTGGACCTGCTGTTCAAGACCAACCGGAA
AGTGACCGTGAAGCAGCTGAAAGAGGACTACTTCAAGAAAATCGAGTGCTTCGACTCCGTGGAAATCTCC
GGCGTGGAAGATCGGTTCAACGCCTCCCTGGGCACATACCACGATCTGCTGAAAATTATCAAGGACAAGG
ACTTCCTGGACAATGAGGAAAACGAGGACATTCTGGAAGATATCGTGCTGACCCTGACACTGTTTGAGGA
CAGAGAGATGATCGAGGAACGGCTGAAAACCTATGCCCACCTGTTCGACGACAAAGTGATGAAGCAGCTG
AAGCGGCGGAGATACACCGGCTGGGGCAGGCTGAGCCGGAAGCTGATCAACGGCATCCGGGACAAGCAGT
CCGGCAAGACAATCCTGGATTTCCTGAAGTCCGACGGCTTCGCCAACAGAAACTTCATGCAGCTGATCCA
CGACGACAGCCTGACCTTTAAAGAGGACATCCAGAAAGCCCAGGTGTCCGGCCAGGGCGATAGCCTGCAC
GAGCACATTGCCAATCTGGCCGGCAGCCCCGCCATTAAGAAGGGCATCCTGCAGACAGTGAAGGTGGTGG
ACGAGCTCGTGAAAGTGATGGGCCGGCACAAGCCCGAGAACATCGTGATCGAAATGGCCAGAGAGAACCA
GACCACCCAGAAGGGACAGAAGAACAGCCGCGAGAGAATGAAGCGGATCGAAGAGGGCATCAAAGAGCTG
GGCAGCCAGATCCTGAAAGAACACCCCGTGGAAAACACCCAGCTGCAGAACGAGAAGCTGTACCTGTACT
ACCTGCAGAATGGGCGGGATATGTACGTGGACCAGGAACTGGACATCAACCGGCTGTCCGACTACGATGT
GGACCATATCGTGCCTCAGAGCTTTCTGAAGGACGACTCCATCGACAACAAGGTGCTGACCAGAAGCGAC
AAGAACCGGGGCAAGAGCGACAACGTGCCCTCCGAAGAGGTCGTGAAGAAGATGAAGAACTACTGGCGGC
AGCTGCTGAACGCCAAGCTGATTACCCAGAGAAAGTTCGACAATCTGACCAAGGCCGAGAGAGGCGGCCT
GAGCGAACTGGATAAGGCCGGCTTCATCAAGAGACAGCTGGTGGAAACCCGGCAGATCACAAAGCACGTG
GCACAGATCCTGGACTCCCGGATGAACACTAAGTACGACGAGAATGACAAGCTGATCCGGGAAGTGAAAG
TGATCACCCTGAAGTCCAAGCTGGTGTCCGATTTCCGGAAGGATTTCCAGTTTTACAAAGTGCGCGAGAT
CAACAACTACCACCACGCCCACGACGCCTACCTGAACGCCGTCGTGGGAACCGCCCTGATCAAAAAGTAC
CCTAAGCTGGAAAGCGAGTTCGTGTACGGCGACTACAAGGTGTACGACGTGCGGAAGATGATCGCCAAGA
GCGAGCAGGAAATCGGCAAGGCTACCGCCAAGTACTTCTTCTACAGCAACATCATGAACTTTTTCAAGAC
CGAGATTACCCTGGCCAACGGCGAGATCCGGAAGCGGCCTCTGATCGAGACAAACGGCGAAACCGGGGAG
ATCGTGTGGGATAAGGGCCGGGATTTTGCCACCGTGCGGAAAGTGCTGAGCATGCCCCAAGTGAATATCG
TGAAAAAGACCGAGGTGCAGACAGGCGGCTTCAGCAAAGAGTCTATCCTGCCCAAGAGGAACAGCGATAA
GCTGATCGCCAGAAAGAAGGACTGGGACCCTAAGAAGTACGGCGGCTTCGACAGCCCCACCGTGGCCTAT
TCTGTGCTGGTGGTGGCCAAAGTGGAAAAGGGCAAGTCCAAGAAACTGAAGAGTGTGAAAGAGCTGCTGG
GGATCACCATCATGGAAAGAAGCAGCTTCGAGAAGAATCCCATCGACTTTCTGGAAGCCAAGGGCTACAA
AGAAGTGAAAAAGGACCTGATCATCAAGCTGCCTAAGTACTCCCTGTTCGAGCTGGAAAACGGCCGGAAG
AGAATGCTGGCCTCTGCCGGCGAACTGCAGAAGGGAAACGAACTGGCCCTGCCCTCCAAATATGTGAACT
TCCTGTACCTGGCCAGCCACTATGAGAAGCTGAAGGGCTCCCCCGAGGATAATGAGCAGAAACAGCTGTT
TGTGGAACAGCACAAGCACTACCTGGACGAGATCATCGAGCAGATCAGCGAGTTCTCCAAGAGAGTGATC
CTGGCCGACGCTAATCTGGACAAAGTGCTGTCCGCCTACAACAAGCACCGGGATAAGCCCATCAGAGAGC
AGGCCGAGAATATCATCCACCTGTTTACCCTGACCAATCTGGGAGCCCCTGCCGCCTTCAAGTACTTTGA
CACCACCATCGACCGGAAGAGGTACACCAGCACCAAAGAGGTGCTGGACGCCACCCTGATCCACCAGAGC
ATCACCGGCCTGTACGAGACACGGATCGACCTGTCTCAGCTGGGAGGCGACAAAAGGCCGGCGGCCACGA
AAAAGGCCGGCCAGGCAAAAAAGAAAAAGTAAGAATTCCTAGAGCTCGCTGATCAGCCTCGACTGTGCCT
TCTAGTTGCCAGCCATCTGTTGTTTGCCCCTCCCCCGTGCCTTCCTTGACCCTGGAAGGTGCCACTCCCA
CTGTCCTTTCCTAATAAAATGAGGAAATTGCATCGCATTGTCTGAGTAGGTGTCATTCTATTCTGGGGGG
TGGGGTGGGGCAGGACAGCAAGGGGGAGGATTGGGAAGAGAATAGCAGGCATGCTGGGGAGCGGCCGCAG
GAACCCCTAGTGATGGAGTTGGCCACTCCCTCTCTGCGCGCTCGCTCGCTCACTGAGGCCGGGCGACCAA
AGGTCGCCCGACGCCCGGGCTTTGCCCGGGCGGCCTCAGTGAGCGAGCGAGCGCGCAGCTGCCTGCAGGG
GCGCCTGATGCGGTATTTTCTCCTTACGCATCTGTGCGGTATTTCACACCGCATA
[95 nt withheld, positions 6006-6100]
T
[46 nt withheld, positions 6102-6147]
C
[141 nt withheld, positions 6149-6289]
CCTTTGACGTTGGAGTCCACGTTCTTT
[37 nt withheld, positions 6317-6353]
ACTCTATCTCGGGCTATTCTTTTGATTTATAAGGGATTTTGCCGATTTCGGTCTATTGGTTAAAAAATGA
GCTGATTTAACAAAAATTTAACGCGAATTTTAACAAAATATTAACGTTTACAATTTTATGGTGCACTCTC
AGTACAATCTGCTCTGATGCCGCATAGTTAAGCCAGCCCCGACACCCGCCAACACCCGCTGACGCGCCCT
GACGGGCTTGTCTGCTCCCGGCATCCGCTTACAGACAAGCTGTGACCGTCTCCGGGAGCTGCATGTGTCA
GAGGTTTTCACCGTCATCACCGAAACGCGCGAGACGAAAGGGCCTCGTGATACGCCTATTTTTATAGGTT
AATGTCATGATAATAATGGTTTCTTAGACGTCAGGTGGCACTTTTCGGGGAAATGTGCGCGGAACCCCTA
TTTGTTTATTTTTCTAAATACATTCAAATATGTATCCGCTCATGAGACAATAACCCTGATAAATGCTTCA
ATAATATTGAAAAAGGAAGAGTATGAGTATTCAACATTTCCGTGTCGCCCTTATTCCCTTTTTTGCGGCA
TTTTGCCTTCCTGTTTTTGCTCACCCAGAAACGCTGGTGAAAGTAAAAGATGCTGAAGATCAGTTGGGTG
CACGAGTGGGTTACATCGAACTGGATCTCAACAGCGGTAAGATCCTTGAGAGTTTTCGCCCCGAAGAACG
TTTTCCAATGATGAGCACTTTTAAAGTTCTGCTATGTGGCGCGGTATTATCCCGTATTGACGCCGGGCAA
GAGCAACTCGGTCGCCGCATACACTATTCTCAGAATGACTTGGTTGAGTACTCACCAGTCACAGAAAAGC
ATCTTACGGATGGCATGACAGTAAGAGAATTATGCAGTGCTGCCATAACCATGAGTGATAACACTGCGGC
CAACTTACTTCTGACAACGATCGGAGGACCGAAGGAGCTAACCGCTTTTTTGCACAACATGGGGGATCAT
GTAACTCGCCTTGATCGTTGGGAACCGGAGCTGAATGAAGCCATACCAAACGACGAGCGTGACACCACGA
TGCCTGTAGCAATGGCAACAACGTTGCGCAAACTATTAACTGGCGAACTACTTACTCTAGCTTCCCGGCA
ACAATTAATAGACTGGATGGAGGCGGATAAAGTTGCAGGACCACTTCTGCGCTCGGCCCTTCCGGCTGGC
TGGTTTATTGCTGATAAATCTGGAGCCGGTGAGCGTGGAAGCCGCGGTATCATTGCAGCACTGGGGCCAG
ATGGTAAGCCCTCCCGTATCGTAGTTATCTACACGACGGGGAGTCAGGCAACTATGGATGAACGAAATAG
ACAGATCGCTGAGATAGGTGCCTCACTGATTAAGCATTGGTAACTGTCAGACCAAGTTTACTCATATATA
CTTTAGATTGATTTAAAACTTCATTTTTAATTTAAAAGGATCTAGGTGAAGATCCTTTTTGATAATCTCA
TGACCAAAATCCCTTAACGTGAGTTTTCGTTCCACTGAGCGTCAGACCCCGTAGAAAAGATCAAAGGATC
TTCTTGAGATCCTTTTTTTCTGCGCGTAATCTGCTGCTTGCAAACAAAAAAACCACCGCTACCAGCGGTG
GTTTGTTTGCCGGATCAAGAGCTACCAACTCTTTTTCCGAAGGTAACTGGCTTCAGCAGAGCGCAGATAC
CAAATACTGTTCTTCTAGTGTAGCCGTAGTTAGGCCACCACTTCAAGAACTCTGTAGCACCGCCTACATA
CCTCGCTCTGCTAATCCTGTTACCAGTGGCTGCTGCCAGTGGCGATAAGTCGTGTCTTACCGGGTTGGAC
TCAAGACGATAGTTACCGGATAAGGCGCAGCGGTCGGGCTGAACGGGGGGTTCGTGCACACAGCCCAGCT
TGGAGCGAACGACCTACACCGAACTGAGATACCTACAGCGTGAGCTATGAGAAAGCGCCACGCTTCCCGA
AGGGAGAAAGGCGGACAGGTATCCGGTAAGCGGCAGGGTCGGAACAGGAGAGCGCACGAGGGAGCTTCCA
GGGGGAAACGCCTGGTATCTTTATAGTCCTGTCGGGTTTCGCCACCTCTGACTTGAGCGTCGATTTTTGT
GATGCTCGTCAGGGGGGCGGAGCCTATGGAAAAACGCCAGCAACGCGGCCTTTTTACGGTTCCTGGCCTT
TTGCTGGCCTTTTGCTCACATGT
Features (pLannotate 1.2.2; 19 found; start..end, strand, type, name):
      1..241     +  promoter       U6 promoter: RNA polymerase III promoter for human U6 snRNA
    271..346     +  misc_RNA       gRNA scaffold: guide RNA scaffold for the Streptococcus pyogenes CRISPR/Cas9 system
    353..396     +  misc_RNA       gRNA scaffold (fragment): guide RNA scaffold for the Streptococcus pyogenes CRISPR/Cas9 system
    443..728     +  enhancer       CMV enhancer: human cytomegalovirus immediate early enhancer; contains an 18-bp deletion relative to the standard CMV enhancer
    730..850     +  promoter       chicken β-actin promoter (fragment): contains a 21-bp deletion relative to the standard chicken β-actin promoter
    897..1045    +  promoter       chicken β-actin promoter (fragment): contains a 21-bp deletion relative to the standard chicken β-actin promoter
   1046..1273    +  intron         hybrid intron: hybrid between chicken β-actin (CBA) and minute virus of mice (MMV) introns (Gray et al., 2011)
   1411..3012    +  CDS            Cas9(N): N-terminal portion of Streptococcus pyogenes Cas9 (Zetsche et al., 2015)
   3013..5511    +  CDS            Cas9(C): C-terminal portion of Streptococcus pyogenes Cas9 (Zetsche et al., 2015)
   5512..5559    +  CDS            nucleoplasmin NLS: bipartite nuclear localization signal from nucleoplasmin
   5593..5704    +  polyA_signal   bGH poly(A) signal: bovine growth hormone polyadenylation signal
   5809..5949    +  repeat_region  AAV2 ITR: inverted terminal repeat of adeno-associated virus serotype 2 inverted
   5954..6005    -  misc_feature   bom (fragment): basis of mobility region from pBR322
   6024..6479    +  rep_origin     f1 ori (sequence partly withheld): f1 bacteriophage origin of replication; arrow indicates direction of (+) strand synthesis
   6480..6529    -  misc_feature   bom (fragment): basis of mobility region from pBR322
   6631..6666    -  CDS            rop (fragment): Rop protein, which maintains plasmids at low copy number; rop
   6761..6865    +  promoter       AmpR promoter: bla
   6866..7726    +  CDS            AmpR: β-lactamase; bla; confers resistance to ampicillin, carbenicillin, and related antibiotics
   7897..8485    +  rep_origin     ori: high-copy-number ColE1/pMB1/pBR322/pUC origin of replication
