[The description below was written by a language model from this plasmid's Addgene catalogue record and pLannotate feature annotations shown in this document.]
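Description:
pX330-PCNT is a mammalian CRISPR expression plasmid built on the pX330 backbone. It delivers both components of the Streptococcus pyogenes Cas9 system from a single vector. A human U6 RNA polymerase III promoter drives a 20-nt guide directed at the N-terminal region of the human PCNT (pericentrin) gene, fused to the SpCas9 guide RNA scaffold. The feature table also shows a second, partial scaffold fragment just downstream. A separate Pol II cassette expresses Cas9 from a hybrid promoter made of the CMV enhancer, chicken β-actin promoter fragments and a hybrid CBA/MVM intron. The Cas9 coding region is annotated as adjoining N- and C-terminal portions, which together form one continuous reading frame. It ends in a nucleoplasmin bipartite nuclear localization signal and is followed by the bGH polyadenylation signal. About 140 nt between the intron and the annotated Cas9 start is unannotated, so the table does not show whether any N-terminal tags or signals are present.

In bacteria the plasmid replicates from a ColE1/pUC-type origin and is selected with ampicillin through β-lactamase. The catalogue lists it as low copy, although the origin is annotated as a high-copy type. An f1 phage origin, short bom and rop remnants and a single AAV2 ITR are also present. With only one ITR annotated, the plasmid is not evidently configured as an AAV packaging vector. No mammalian selection marker or reporter appears in the table.

The stated purpose is to cut near the start of the PCNT coding sequence so that a tag can be knocked in at the endogenous locus. It belongs to a CRISPR-based endogenous tagging toolkit and would be paired with a donor template, which this plasmid does not carry.
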