Addgene plasmid #227284: pX330-PCNT
Purpose: Expresses SpCas9 and a sgRNA targeting the N-terminus of PCNT for knock-in.
Depositing lab: Laurence Pelletier. Publication: qTAG: an adaptable plasmid scaffold for CRISPR-based endogenous tagging. Philip R, Sharma A, Matellan L, Erpf AC, Hsu WH, Tkach JM, Wyatt HDM, Pelletier L. EMBO J. 2024 Dec 12. doi: 10.1038/s44318-024-00337-5. PubMed 39668248.
Backbone
  Vector backbone: pX330
  Backbone manufacturer: Feng Zhang, Addgene #42230
  Backbone size w/o insert (bp): 8484
  Vector type: Mammalian Expression, CRISPR
Growth in bacteria
  Bacterial resistance: Ampicillin, 100 μg/mL
  Growth temperature: 37°C
  Growth strain: DH5alpha
  Copy number: Low Copy
Gene/Insert
  Gene/Insert name: sgRNA Targeting N-terminus of PCNT (alt name: PCNT)
  gRNA/shRNA sequence: TGGAAGTTGAGCAAGAGCAG
  Species: H. sapiens (human)
  Insert size (bp): 20
  Entrez Gene: PCNT (a.k.a. KEN, MOPD2, PCN, PCNT2, PCNTB, PCTN2, SCKL4)
  Promoter: U6
  Cloning method: Unknown
  Sequencing primers: 5′ GCCTTTTTACGGTTCCTGGC
Terms and licenses: Academic/Nonprofit Terms; Industry Terms: Not Available to Industry
How to cite: pX330-PCNT was a gift from Laurence Pelletier (Addgene plasmid # 227284 ; http://n2t.net/addgene:227284 ; RRID:Addgene_227284)
